>Addgene plasmid #46895 | pLKO-sh-hSH3BP4 | addgene partial sequence | sequence record 70034 | hU6-F 5'-GAGGGCCTATTTCCCATGATT-3'
AGGCTGTTAGAGAGATAATTGGAATTAATTTGACTGTAAACACAAAGATATTAGTACAAAATACGTGACG
TAGAAAGTAATAATTTCTTGGGTAGTTTGCAGTTTTAAAATTATGTTTTAAAATGGACTATCATATGCTT
ACCGTAACTTGAAAGTATTTCGATTTCTTGGCTTTATATATCTTGTGGAAAGGACGAAACACCGGGATGA
AAGTGTC
