>Addgene plasmid #46895 | pLKO-sh-hSH3BP4 | addgene partial sequence | sequence record 71879 | hU6-F 5'-GAGGGCCTATTTCCCATGATT-3'
GGCTGTTAGAGAGATAATTGGAATTAATTTGACTGTAAACACAAAGATATTAGTACAAAATACGTGACGT
AGAAAGTAATAATTTCTTGGGTAGTTTGCAGTTTTAAAATTATGTTTTAAAATGGACTATCATATGCTTA
CCGTAACTTGAAAGTATTTCGATTTCTTGGCTTTATATATCTTGTGGAAAGGACGAAACACCGGGATGAA
AGTGTCAGCCGAGATCTCGAGATCTCGGCTGACACTTTCATCTTTTTTGAATTCTCGACCTCGAGACAAA
TGGCAGTATTCATCCACAATTTTAAAAGAAAAGGGGGGATTGGGGGGTACAGTGCAGGGGAAAGAATAGT
AGACATAATAGCAACAGACATACAAACTAAAGAATTACAAAAACAAATTACAAAAATTCAAAATTTTCGG
GTTTATTACAGGGACAGCAGAGATCCACTTTGGCCGCGGCTCGAGGGGGTTGGGGTTGCGCCTTTTCCAA
GGCAGCCCTGGGTTTGCGCAGGGACGCGGCTGCTCTGGGCGTGGTTCCGGGAAACGCAGCGGCGCCGACC
CTGGGTCTCGCACATTCTTCACGTCCGTTCGCAGCGTCACCCGGATCTTCGCCGCTACCCTTGTGGGCCC
CCCGGCGACGCTTCCTGCTCCGCCCCTAAGTCGGGAAGGTTCCTTGCGGTTCGCGGCGTGCCGGACGTGA
CAAACGGAAGCCGCACGTCTCACTAGTACCCTCGCAGACGGACAGCGCCAGGGAGCAATGGCAGCGCGCC
GACCGCGATGGGCTGTGGCCAATAGCGGCTGCTCAGCCAGGCGCGCCCG
