[The description below was written by a language model from this plasmid's Addgene catalogue record.]
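Description:
pLKO-sh-hSH3BP4 is a lentiviral RNAi plasmid built on the pLKO.1 backbone and designed to knock down human SH3BP4 (SH3-domain binding protein 4, also known as BOG25 or TTP) in mammalian cells. It is propagated in bacteria under ampicillin selection, and the record lists a recombination-deficient strain as the growth host, a common choice for lentiviral plasmids because their repeated LTR sequences can be unstable. Copy number and cloning method are recorded as unknown. In mammalian cells, the backbone's puromycin marker allows selection of transduced or transfected populations.

The payload is a short hairpin RNA whose 21-nucleotide targeting sequence is directed against the human SH3BP4 transcript. No feature table is provided, so the promoter and viral elements are not explicitly stated. pLKO.1 vectors generally drive the hairpin from a human U6 RNA polymerase III promoter and place it, together with the puromycin resistance cassette, between lentiviral LTRs, so the cassette can be packaged into virus when packaging and envelope functions are supplied in trans. After integration, the hairpin is processed by the cellular RNAi machinery to give stable silencing of the target.

The catalogue entry also lists a "W92A (mutated SH3 domain)" mutation. This describes a protein-coding variant and does not fit an shRNA insert, so it may have been carried over from a related expression construct and should be treated with caution. The associated study identifies SH3BP4 as a negative regulator of amino acid–Rag GTPase–mTORC1 signaling, so this plasmid is suited to loss-of-function experiments probing that pathway.
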