Addgene plasmid #46895: pLKO-sh-hSH3BP4
Purpose: expression of shRNA against human SH3BP4
Depositing lab: Do-Hyung Kim. Depositing organization: University of Minnesota. Publication: SH3BP4 is a negative regulator of amino acid-Rag GTPase-mTORC1 signaling. Kim YM, Stone M, Hwang TH, Kim YG, Dunlevy JR, Griffin TJ, Kim DH. Mol Cell. 2012 Jun 29;46(6):833-46. doi: 10.1016/j.molcel.2012.04.007. Epub 2012 May 9. PubMed 22575674.
Backbone
  Vector backbone: pLKO.1
  Vector type: Mammalian Expression, Lentiviral, RNAi
  Selectable markers: Puromycin
Growth in bacteria
  Bacterial resistance: Ampicillin, 100 μg/mL
  Growth temperature: 37°C
  Growth strain: Stbl3
  Copy number: Unknown
Gene/Insert
  Gene/Insert name: SH3BP4 (alt name: SH3-domain binding protein 4)
  gRNA/shRNA sequence: GATGAAAGTGTCAGCCGAGAT
  Species: H. sapiens (human)
  Mutation: W92A (mutated SH3 domain)
  Entrez Gene: SH3BP4 (a.k.a. BOG25, TTP)
  Cloning method: Unknown
  Sequencing primers: 5′ LKO.1 5'
Terms and licenses: Academic/Nonprofit Terms; Industry Terms: Not Available to Industry
How to cite: pLKO-sh-hSH3BP4 was a gift from Do-Hyung Kim (Addgene plasmid # 46895 ; http://n2t.net/addgene:46895 ; RRID:Addgene_46895)
